Addgene plasmid #161550: pJB005 CMV 3xFLAG-NLS-intC-ZF2
Purpose: Constitutive expression of 3xFLAG-NLS-intC-ZF2 under the CMV promoter
Depositing lab: Joshua Leonard. Depositing organization: Northwestern University. Publication: Model-guided design of mammalian genetic programs. Muldoon JJ, Kandula V, Hong M, Donahue PS, Boucher JD, Bagheri N, Leonard JN. Sci Adv. 2021 Feb 19;7(8). pii: 7/8/eabe9375. doi: 10.1126/sciadv.abe9375. Print 2021 Feb. PubMed 33608279.
Backbone
  Vector backbone: pPD005 pcDNA Golden Gate
  Vector type: Mammalian Expression, Synthetic Biology
Growth in bacteria
  Bacterial resistance: Ampicillin, 100 μg/mL
  Growth temperature: 37°C
  Growth strain: DH5alpha
  Copy number: High Copy
Gene/Insert
  Gene/Insert name: 3xFLAG-NLS-intC-ZF2
  Species: Synthetic
  Promoter: CMV
  Tag / fusion protein: 3x-FLAG (N terminal on insert)
  Cloning method: Restriction Enzyme; 5′ cloning site NheI (not destroyed); 3′ cloning site NotI (not destroyed)
  Sequencing primers: 5′ GTGATGCGGTTTTGGCAGTACATCAATG; 3′ CAGTGGGAGTGGCACCTTCC
Terms and licenses: Academic/Nonprofit Terms; Industry Terms: Not Available to Industry
How to cite: pJB005 CMV 3xFLAG-NLS-intC-ZF2 was a gift from Joshua Leonard (Addgene plasmid # 161550 ; http://n2t.net/addgene:161550 ; RRID:Addgene_161550)
