[The description below was written by a language model from this plasmid's Addgene catalogue record and pLannotate feature annotations shown in this document.]
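Description:
pJB005 CMV 3xFLAG-NLS-intC-ZF2 is a 4.9 kb mammalian expression plasmid built on pPD005, a pcDNA-derived backbone adapted for Golden Gate assembly, and is intended for synthetic biology work in mammalian cells. It is propagated in E. coli as a high-copy plasmid through a ColE1/pUC-type origin and selected with ampicillin via the β-lactamase gene and its native promoter. An f1 origin is also present. The annotation shows an SV40 early promoter and SV40 poly(A) signal flanking only a short fragment of a bleomycin-resistance (ble) coding sequence, so a complete mammalian selection marker does not appear to be annotated. This suggests the plasmid is best suited to transient transfection. Small lac promoter/operator, lacI, bom and HIV-1 LTR-like fragments are backbone remnants or annotation matches with no evident function.

The payload is a synthetic open reading frame cloned between NheI and NotI sites, driven constitutively by the human CMV immediate early enhancer and promoter and terminated by the bovine growth hormone polyadenylation signal. A T7 promoter lies upstream of the insert. The encoded protein carries an N-terminal 3xFLAG epitope for detection, a nuclear localization signal, a module named intC, and ZF2. By their names these are presumably a C-terminal split-intein fragment and a zinc finger DNA-binding domain, although the record does not define them and the feature table annotates only part of the FLAG tag within the insert. On that reading, the construct would supply the DNA-binding half of a transcription factor that is reconstituted by protein splicing with a partner bearing the matching N-terminal intein fragment. This would fit the associated work on model-guided design of mammalian genetic programs.
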