Features (pLannotate 1.2.2; 20 found; start..end, strand, type, name):
      1..380     +  enhancer       CMV enhancer: human cytomegalovirus immediate early enhancer
    381..584     +  promoter       CMV promoter: human cytomegalovirus (CMV) immediate early promoter
    580..613     +  LTR            5' LTR (truncated) (fragment): truncated 5' long terminal repeat (LTR) from HIV-1
    629..647     +  promoter       T7 promoter: promoter for bacteriophage T7 RNA polymerase
    718..741     +  CDS            3xFLAG (fragment): three tandem FLAG® epitope tags
   1302..1413    +  polyA_signal   bGH poly(A) signal: bovine growth hormone polyadenylation signal
   1530..1551    +  promoter       SV40 promoter (fragment): SV40 enhancer and early promoter
   1572..2000    +  rep_origin     f1 ori (sequence partly withheld): f1 bacteriophage origin of replication; arrow indicates direction of (+) strand synthesis
   2005..2027    +  promoter       SV40 promoter (fragment): SV40 enhancer and early promoter
   2028..2219    +  promoter       SV40 promoter: SV40 early promoter
   2246..2344    +  CDS            ble (fragment): BLE_KLEPN - Experimental evidence at protein level: Swiss-Prot protein existence level 1. Binding protein with a strong affinity to the bleomycin family of antibiotics. Binds to CL990; an antimitotic-antibiotic compound. From Klebsiella pneumoniae.
   2339..2460    +  polyA_signal   SV40 poly(A) signal: SV40 polyadenylation signal
   2533..2549    -  protein_bind   lac operator: The lac repressor binds to the lac operator to inhibit transcription in E. coli. This inhibition can be relieved by adding lactose or isopropyl-β-D-thiogalactopyranoside (IPTG). lac repressor encoded by lacI
   2557..2587    -  promoter       lac promoter: promoter for the E. coli lac operon
   2602..2623    -  protein_bind   CAP binding site: CAP binding activates transcription in the presence of cAMP. E. coli catabolite activator protein
   2636..2728    -  CDS            lacI (fragment): lac repressor; lacI; The lac repressor binds to the lac operator to inhibit transcription in E. coli. This inhibition can be relieved by adding lactose or isopropyl-β-D-thiogalactopyranoside (IPTG).
   2911..3499    -  rep_origin     ori: high-copy-number ColE1/pMB1/pBR322/pUC origin of replication
   3670..4530    -  CDS            AmpR: β-lactamase; bla; confers resistance to ampicillin, carbenicillin, and related antibiotics
   4531..4635    -  promoter       AmpR promoter: bla
   4694..4746    -  misc_feature   bom (fragment): basis of mobility region from pBR322
>Addgene plasmid #161550 | pJB005 CMV 3xFLAG-NLS-intC-ZF2 | addgene full sequence | sequence record 318364 | Addgene NGS Result
GACATTGATTATTGACTAGTTATTAATAGTAATCAATTACGGGGTCATTAGTTCATAGCCCATATATGGA
GTTCCGCGTTACATAACTTACGGTAAATGGCCCGCCTGGCTGACCGCCCAACGACCCCCGCCCATTGACG
TCAATAATGACGTATGTTCCCATAGTAACGCCAATAGGGACTTTCCATTGACGTCAATGGGTGGAGTATT
TACGGTAAACTGCCCACTTGGCAGTACATCAAGTGTATCATATGCCAAGTACGCCCCCTATTGACGTCAA
TGACGGTAAATGGCCCGCCTGGCATTATGCCCAGTACATGACCTTATGGGACTTTCCTACTTGGCAGTAC
ATCTACGTATTAGTCATCGCTATTACCATGGTGATGCGGTTTTGGCAGTACATCAATGGGCGTGGATAGC
GGTTTGACTCACGGGGATTTCCAAGTCTCCACCCCATTGACGTCAATGGGAGTTTGTTTTGGCACCAAAA
TCAACGGGACTTTCCAAAATGTCGTAACAACTCCGCCCCATTGACGCAAATGGGCGGTAGGCGTGTACGG
TGGGAGGTCTATATAAGCAGAGCTCTCTGGCTAACTAGAGAACCCACTGCTTACTGGCTTATCGAAATTA
ATACGACTCACTATAGGGAGTCCCAAGCTGGCTAGCGCCACCATGGATTATAAGGATCACGATGGCGACT
ACAAGGACCACGATATTGACTACAAAGACGATGACGATAAAATGGCTCCTAAGAAAAAGCGCAAAGTCGG
TATCCATGGCGTTCCCGGATCAGGCTCCGGAATGATGCTGAAGAAGATCCTGAAGATCGAGGAGCTGGAC
GAGAGAGAGCTGATCGACATCGAGGTGAGCGGCAACCACCTGTTCTACGCCAACGACATCCTGACCCACA
ACAGCAACAGGGGTGGTGGCGGGTCTGGTGGAGGAGGTAGTGGTGGAGGTGGCTCTGGTACCGGTGGAGC
TAGACCCGGGGAGCGCCCCTTCCAGTGTCGCATTTGCATGCGGAACTTTTCGAGAAATTTCATTTTGCAA
AGACATACCCGTACTCATACCGGTGAAAAACCGTTTCAGTGTCGGATCTGTATGCGAAATTTCTCCGATA
GAGCTAATTTGAGGAGGCATCTGCGTACGCACACCGGCGAGAAGCCATTCCAATGCCGAATATGCATGCG
CAACTTCAGTAGACATGATCAATTGACTAGACACCTAAAAACCCACCTGAGAGGATCTTAAGCGGCCGCT
CGAGTCTAGAGGGCCCGTTTAAACCCGCTGATCAGCCTCGACTGTGCCTTCTAGTTGCCAGCCATCTGTT
GTTTGCCCCTCCCCCGTGCCTTCCTTGACCCTGGAAGGTGCCACTCCCACTGTCCTTTCCTAATAAAATG
AGGAAATTGCATCGCATTGTCTGAGTAGGTGTCATTCTATTCTGGGGGGTGGGGTGGGGCAGGACAGCAA
GGGGGAGGATTGGGAAGTCAATAGCAGGCATGCTGGGGATGCGGTGGGCTCTATGGCTTCTGAGGCGGAA
AGAACCAGCTGGGGCTCTAGGGGGTATCCCC
[124 nt withheld, positions 1572-1695]
C
[91 nt withheld, positions 1697-1787]
A
[49 nt withheld, positions 1789-1837]
CCTTTGACGTTGGAGTCCACGTTCTTT
[37 nt withheld, positions 1865-1901]
ACCCTATCTCGGTCTATTCTTTTGATTTATAAGGGATTTTGCCGATTTCGGCCTATTGGTTAAAAAATGA
GCTGATTTAACAAAAATTTAACGCGAATTAATTCTGTGGAATGTGTGTCAGTTAGGCTCAATTAGTCAGC
AACCATAGTCCCGCCCCTAACTCCGCCCATCCCGCCCCTAACTCCGCCCAGTTCCGCCCATTCTCCGCCC
CATGGCTGACTAATTTTTTTTATTTATGCAGAGGCCGAGGCCGCCTCTGCCTCTGAGCTATTCCAGAAGT
AGTGAGGAGGCTTTTTTGGAGGCCTAGGCTTTTGCAAAAAGCTCCCGGGAGCTTGTATATCCATTTTCGG
AGGTTGGGCTTCGGAATCGTTTTCCGGGACGCCGGCTGGATGATCCTCCAGCGCGGGGATCTCATGCTGG
AGTTCTTCGCCCACCCCAACTTGTTTATTGCAGCTTATAATGGTTACAAATAAAGCAATAGCATCACAAA
TTTCACAAATAAAGCATTTTTTTCACTGCATTCTAGTTGTGGTTTGTCCAAACTCATCAATGTATCTTAT
CATGTCTGTATACCGTCGACCTCTAGCTAGAGCTTGGCGTAATCATGGTCATAGCTGTTTCCTGTGTGAA
ATTGTTATCCGCTCACAATTCCACACAACATACGAGCCGGAAGCATAAAGTGTAAAGCCTGGGGTGCCTA
ATGAGTGAGCTAACTCACATTAATTGCGTTGCGCTCACTGCCCGCTTTCCAGTCGGGAAACCTGTCGTGC
CAGCTGCATTAATGAATCGGCCAACGCGCGGGGAGAGGCGGTTTGCGTATTGGGCGCTCTTCCGCTTCCT
CGCTCACTGACTCGCTGCGCTCGGTCGTTCGGCTGCGGCGAGCGGTATCAGCTCACTCAAAGGCGGTAAT
ACGGTTATCCACAGAATCAGGGGATAACGCAGGAAAGAACATGTGAGCAAAAGGCCAGCAAAAGGCCAGG
AACCGTAAAAAGGCCGCGTTGCTGGCGTTTTTCCATAGGCTCCGCCCCCCTGACGAGCATCACAAAAATC
GACGCTCAAGTCAGAGGTGGCGAAACCCGACAGGACTATAAAGATACCAGGCGTTTCCCCCTGGAAGCTC
CCTCGTGCGCTCTCCTGTTCCGACCCTGCCGCTTACCGGATACCTGTCCGCCTTTCTCCCTTCGGGAAGC
GTGGCGCTTTCTCATAGCTCACGCTGTAGGTATCTCAGTTCGGTGTAGGTCGTTCGCTCCAAGCTGGGCT
GTGTGCACGAACCCCCCGTTCAGCCCGACCGCTGCGCCTTATCCGGTAACTATCGTCTTGAGTCCAACCC
GGTAAGACACGACTTATCGCCACTGGCAGCAGCCACTGGTAACAGGATTAGCAGAGCGAGGTATGTAGGC
GGTGCTACAGAGTTCTTGAAGTGGTGGCCTAACTACGGCTACACTAGAAGAACAGTATTTGGTATCTGCG
CTCTGCTGAAGCCAGTTACCTTCGGAAAAAGAGTTGGTAGCTCTTGATCCGGCAAACAAACCACCGCTGG
TAGCGGTGGTTTTTTTGTTTGCAAGCAGCAGATTACGCGCAGAAAAAAAGGATCTCAAGAAGATCCTTTG
ATCTTTTCTACGGGGTCTGACGCTCAGTGGAACGAAAACTCACGTTAAGGGATTTTGGTCATGAGATTAT
CAAAAAGGATCTTCACCTAGATCCTTTTAAATTAAAAATGAAGTTTTAAATCAATCTAAAGTATATATGA
GTAAACTTGGTCTGACAGTTACCAATGCTTAATCAGTGAGGCACCTATCTCAGCGATCTGTCTATTTCGT
TCATCCATAGTTGCCTGACTCCCCGTCGTGTAGATAACTACGATACGGGAGGGCTTACCATCTGGCCCCA
GTGCTGCAATGATACCGCGAGATCCACGCTCACCGGCTCCAGATTTATCAGCAATAAACCAGCCAGCCGG
AAGGGCCGAGCGCAGAAGTGGTCCTGCAACTTTATCCGCCTCCATCCAGTCTATTAATTGTTGCCGGGAA
GCTAGAGTAAGTAGTTCGCCAGTTAATAGTTTGCGCAACGTTGTTGCCATTGCTACAGGCATCGTGGTGT
CACGCTCGTCGTTTGGTATGGCTTCATTCAGCTCCGGTTCCCAACGATCAAGGCGAGTTACATGATCCCC
CATGTTGTGCAAAAAAGCGGTTAGCTCCTTCGGTCCTCCGATCGTTGTCAGAAGTAAGTTGGCCGCAGTG
TTATCACTCATGGTTATGGCAGCACTGCATAATTCTCTTACTGTCATGCCATCCGTAAGATGCTTTTCTG
TGACTGGTGAGTACTCAACCAAGTCATTCTGAGAATAGTGTATGCGGCGACCGAGTTGCTCTTGCCCGGC
GTCAATACGGGATAATACCGCGCCACATAGCAGAACTTTAAAAGTGCTCATCATTGGAAAACGTTCTTCG
GGGCGAAAACTCTCAAGGATCTTACCGCTGTTGAGATCCAGTTCGATGTAACCCACTCGTGCACCCAACT
GATCTTCAGCATCTTTTACTTTCACCAGCGTTTCTGGGTGAGCAAAAACAGGAAGGCAAAATGCCGCAAA
AAAGGGAATAAGGGCGACACGGAAATGTTGAATACTCATACTCTTCCTTTTTCAATATTATTGAAGCATT
TATCAGGGTTATTGTCTCATGAGCGGATACATATTTGAATGTATTTAGAAAAATAAACAAATAGGGGTTC
CGCGCACATTTCCCCGAAAAGTGCCACCTGACGTCGACGGATCGGGAGATCTCCCGATCCCCTATGGTGC
ACTCTCAGTACAATCTGCTCTGATGCCGCATAGTTAAGCCAGTATCTGCTCCCTGCTTGTGTGTTGGAGG
TCGCTGAGTAGTGCGCGAGCAAAATTTAAGCTACAACAAGGCAAGGCTTGACCGACAATTGCATGAAGAA
TCTGCTTAGGGTTAGGCGTTTTGCGCTGCTTCGCGATGTACGGGCCAGATATACGCGTT
