>Addgene plasmid #161550 | pJB005 CMV 3xFLAG-NLS-intC-ZF2 | depositor partial sequence | sequence record 313012 | 3xFLAG-NLS-intC-ZF2 gene
ATGGATTATAAGGATCACGATGGCGACTACAAGGACCACGATATTGACTACAAAGACGATGACGATAAAA
TGGCTCCTAAGAAAAAGCGCAAAGTCGGTATCCATGGCGTTCCCGGATCAGGCTCCGGAATGATGCTGAA
GAAGATCCTGAAGATCGAGGAGCTGGACGAGAGAGAGCTGATCGACATCGAGGTGAGCGGCAACCACCTG
TTCTACGCCAACGACATCCTGACCCACAACAGCAACAGGGGTGGTGGCGGGTCTGGTGGAGGAGGTAGTG
GTGGAGGTGGCTCTGGTACCGGTGGAGCTAGACCCGGGGAGCGCCCCTTCCAGTGTCGCATTTGCATGCG
GAACTTTTCGAGAAATTTCATTTTGCAAAGACATACCCGTACTCATACCGGTGAAAAACCGTTTCAGTGT
CGGATCTGTATGCGAAATTTCTCCGATAGAGCTAATTTGAGGAGGCATCTGCGTACGCACACCGGCGAGA
AGCCATTCCAATGCCGAATATGCATGCGCAACTTCAGTAGACATGATCAATTGACTAGACACCTAAAAAC
CCACCTGAGAGGATCTTAA
